>Addgene plasmid #31844 | pRS426-GFP-COF1 | addgene partial sequence | sequence record 37708 | T7 5'-TAATACGACTCACTATAGGG-3'
TCGACGGTATCGATAAGCTTGATATCGAATTCCTGCAGCCCCGCACGCCGCGGGCATATTCAACGAGCTA
TGGTCGTCATGCTTCACTTTAGAAGATTATAGAAAAATCATTGCTGCCTGGTTCGATGACCTTGTATCTT
TTCTTGATCTACATGGCCAGTATTTCCGTTCTGAATTTAGAATTACAAATATGGGTGCAAAAACAATGCC
CACTAGCCGGGGTGTACGGGACCTTAAATCTAAGTATTGTGTTTTAGATAGAGTTGCGAAGAGAAAATTA
TAATTATAATAATTCTATACATGTATTCTGTATATATATGACGATTTTATATATAGATATACATTTTCAT
TTTTCTTGAAGATTGTTGTCATTTGTGAAATCATTTACCTTAATGAGAACCAGCGCCTCTGCTGACTCTT
TCCAAAACAGAATCGTAAGAAACTTCGGAAAAATCAGTACCTTGAACATCGGTAGAGACACCGTTTAAGG
CTCTTCTTAAGGCATCCTTGGAGGATGCATAGACCATCTTAGATCTGACTGGAGCAGTGTCTGGAGACCA
AGTGAAGAAAACAATCTTGGATCTCTTACCTTCATTACCCGCGGCCGCACTACTTCCACTTCCTGTACTT
CCTGTTCCATGTCCTTTGTATAGTTCATCCATGCCATGTGTAATCCCAGCAGCTGTTACAAACTCAAGAA
GGACCATGTGGTCTCTCTTTTCGTTGGGATCTTTCGAAAGGGCAGATTGTGTGGACAGGTAATGGTTGTC
TGGTAAAAGGACAGGGCCATCGCCAATTGGAGTATTTTGTTGATAATGGTCTGCTAGTTGAACGCTTCCA
TCTTCAATGTTGTGTCTAATTTTGAAGTTAACTTTGATTCCATT
