>Addgene plasmid #31844 | pRS426-GFP-COF1 | addgene partial sequence | sequence record 38457 | T3 5'-GCAATTAACCCTCACTAAAGG-3'
CGGCCGCTCTGAACTAGTGGATCCCTGGAACTGGAAGAATCCGTTAACTTCAATATTCCAGTCGATGAAA
CGGTTTAGAATTGCAATTGACCTCAAAATCATTATGTTGCAGTTATCCACCAACTCGGGTAACTTCTTCA
ACTGTTTCGTTTCAATATTTGCGTCTTTGAAGGAAATCTGATCCAATGAACTTTTACTGATTTGGCAAAA
CTCCATATATTGGCTGTTTAGTTCGTCAAATGCACTATATAATGTATAAATATCGTCAAAGCAACTAGCA
AAAATACAAATATCATCAGGAGCTCCCACGTTCTCGATGTCTTCAGCCATGAAAGTATTAAAGAGTTGCA
GGAGATCTTGAGAATACTTTAGACCCTGGAAATATAGACGATGTAACTGATTGTATAGTTCATCTAATTG
CACTGAAACATCGGAATTCGCGCTGTATCCGGCGCCTATAAGCCGCTCCAATCGGTCACACCTGTATTCT
AAAGCTTCAACAAGCTTAAGACCAGGCATCAAACTTCCTTTGGTAGAGGCTAATGGCCTTGGAAGCTCGA
GAGAACATTCTATAAGTTCATCAATCACTTATACTATATGCAGTACCTCTAAATTACCTAATATCCGGGT
AATAAGAACAATATTCGGGTGACGCCGCCCCTGTTTGATGACAAAATTGGAAGAAAAAGAGGAAACAAGA
AAAGACTGGTTAGCAACTACGTAAACTTCAGATTTCAAAACATACATAAACAAAAAACTAACAAAAGAAG
ATGTCTAGATCTGGGTATGCTAAATTTCATTTGTACTCCTGTGTAAACTATCAATTACTAACTAATTGAC
ATGATGCTGTTTTATCTCGCTCTCTTATGTCCT
