>Addgene plasmid #31844 | pRS426-GFP-COF1 | addgene partial sequence | sequence record 38735 | GFP-R 5'-CCATCTAATTCAACAAGAATTGGGACAAC-3'
CTTTACTACTACTTCCACTTCCTGTACTTCGTGTTCCATGTCCACTAGTATTAATTTCGTATTCAAAATC
GTAAATGGCGTAAAGACAGTCGTTTTCTGGCAATTTCTCTAAGAAGGCATCGTAAGATGGGTCAGTAGAG
GTTTCCTTGACAACGATTTCGGTTTTAGCATCGTTCAATCCGAATAAAATAAATTTGTATTTTTTACCCA
ATTTCAAGTCATTGAAAGCGGTAAGGGATTCATCAGCAACAGCAACACTACACAGAAACTTCACATTTTC
CTGGCTTCTTATGAATTTTTTCCCCCACATTCCTTTTAAAGTTCCATGTTAAAAAGGGAGGAAAGAAAGG
ACATAAGAGAGCGAGATAAAACAGCATCATGTCAATTAGTTAGTAATTGATAGTTTACACAGGAGTACAA
ATGAAATTTAGCATACCCAGATCTAGACATCTTCTTTTGTTAGTTTTTTGTTTATGTATGTTTTGAAATC
TGAAGTTTACGTAGTTGCTAACCAGTCTTTTCTTGTTTCCTCTTTTTCTTCCAATTTTGTCATCAAACAG
GGGCGGCGTCACCCGAATATTGTTCTTATTACCCGGATATTAGGTAATTTAGAGGTACTGCATATAGTAT
AAGTGATTGATGAACTTATAGAATGTTCTCTCGAGCTTCCAAGGCCATTAGCCTCTACCAAAGGAAGTTT
GATGCCTGGTCTTAAGCTTGTTGAAGCTTTAGAATACAGGTGTGACCGATTGGAGCGGCTTATAGGCGCC
GGATACAGCGCGAATTCCGATGTTTCAGTGCAATTAGATGAACTATACAATCAGTTACATCGTCTATATT
TCCAGGGTCTAAAGTATTCTCAAGATCTCCTGCAACTCTTTAATACTTTCAT
