>Addgene plasmid #31844 | pRS426-GFP-COF1 | addgene partial sequence | sequence record 38738 | pGEX-3 5'-CCGGGAGCTGCATGTGTCAGAGG-3'
CGCGAGACGAAAGGGCCTCGTGATACGCCTATTTTTATAGGTTAATGTCATGATAATAATGGTTTCTTAG
TATGATCCAATATCAAAGGAAATGATAGCATTGAAGGATGAGACTAATCCAATTGAGGAGTGGCAGCATA
TAGAACAGCTAAAGGGTAGTGCTGAAGGAAGCATACGATACCCCGCATGGAATGGGATAATATCACAGGA
GGTACTAGACTACCTTTCATCCTACATAAATAGACGCATATAAGTACGCATTTAAGCATAAACACGCACT
ATGCCGTTCTTCTCATGTATATATATATACAGGCAACACGCAGATATAGGTGCGACGTGAACAGTGAGCT
GTATGTGCGCAGCTCGCGTTGCATTTTCGGAAGCGCTCGTTTTCGGAAACGCTTTGAAGTTCCTATTCCG
AAGTTCCTATTCTCTAGAAAGTATAGGAACTTCAGAGCGCTTTTGAAAACCAAAAGCGCTCTGAAGACGC
ACTTTCAAAAAACCAAAAACGCACCGGACTGTAACGAGCTACTAAAATATTGCGAATACCGCTTCCACAA
ACATTGCTCAAAAGTATCTCTTTGCTATATATCTCTGTGCTATATCCCTATATAACCTACCCATCCACCT
TTCGCTCCTTGAACTTGCATCTAAACTCGACCTCTACATTTTTTATGTTTATCTCTAGTATTACTCTTTA
GACAAAAAAATTGTAGTAAGAACTATTCATAGAGTGAATCGAAAACAATACGAAAATGTAAACATTTCCT
ATACGTAGTATATAGAGACAAAATAGAAGAAACCGTTCATAATTTTCTGACCAATGAAGAATCATCAACG
CTATCACTTTCTGTTCACAAAGTATGCGCAATCCACATCGGTATAGAATATAATC
