[The description below was written by a language model from this plasmid's Addgene catalogue record.]
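Description:
pRS426-GFP-COF1 is a yeast expression plasmid built on pRS426, a member of the pRS series of yeast–E. coli shuttle vectors. pRS426 is generally known as an episomal vector carrying the 2μ origin for high-copy maintenance in Saccharomyces cerevisiae and the URA3 auxotrophic marker, although the record itself lists neither element and no feature table is provided to confirm them. In bacteria the plasmid is maintained at high copy and selected with ampicillin.

The insert is the S. cerevisiae COF1 gene (YLL050C), encoding cofilin, the actin filament-severing and depolymerizing factor, fused to the S65T variant of GFP. The catalogue field lists the tag as N-terminal, but the depositor comments explicitly correct this. GFP, together with a 12–amino acid flexible linker, is inserted internally between residues N74 and G75 of cofilin. The depositing lab also found a missense change by sequencing that converts the third glycine of the linker on the 5′ side of GFP to arginine. They state that this exact version was used in the associated study.

The promoter field lists T7, which matches the sequencing primer and most likely reflects the T7 site flanking the pRS polylinker rather than a promoter that functions in yeast. The record does not say which sequence drives expression in yeast, and the cloning sites are not given.

The associated publication concerns cofilin recruitment and function during actin-mediated endocytosis, so the construct serves for live-cell fluorescence imaging of cofilin localization and dynamics in budding yeast.
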