Addgene plasmid #31844: pRS426-GFP-COF1
Depositing lab: David Drubin. Depositing organization: University of California, Berkeley. Publication: Cofilin recruitment and function during actin-mediated endocytosis dictated by actin nucleotide state. Okreglak V, Drubin DG. J Cell Biol. 2007 Sep 24;178(7):1251-64. Epub 2007 Sep 17. 10.1083/jcb.200703092 PubMed 17875745.
Backbone
  Vector backbone: pRS426
  Backbone manufacturer: ATCC
  Backbone size w/o insert (bp): 5726
  Vector type: Yeast Expression
Growth in bacteria
  Bacterial resistance: Ampicillin, 100 μg/mL
  Growth temperature: 37°C
  Growth strain: DH5alpha
  Copy number: High Copy
Gene/Insert
  Gene/Insert name: Cofilin (alt names: Cof1p; COF1)
  Species: S. cerevisiae (budding yeast)
  Entrez Gene: COF1 (a.k.a. YLL050C)
  Promoter: T7
  Tag / fusion protein: GFP (S65T) (N terminal on insert)
  Cloning method: Restriction Enzyme; 5′ cloning site None (unknown if destroyed); 3′ cloning site None (unknown if destroyed)
  Sequencing primers: 5′ T7
Terms and licenses: Academic/Nonprofit Terms; Industry Terms: Not Available to Industry
Depositor comments: The GFP-cofilin construct has S65T-GFP and a 12–amino acid linker (GHGTGSTGSGSS) inserted in between amino acids N74 and G75 of cofilin. Note that the GFP is NOT N-terminal. A missense mutation was detected by the lab in sequencing: converting the third glycine in the 5′ GFP linker into an arginine. This was the construct used in the paper.
How to cite: pRS426-GFP-COF1 was a gift from David Drubin (Addgene plasmid # 31844 ; http://n2t.net/addgene:31844 ; RRID:Addgene_31844)
